>Addgene plasmid #212354 | pTwist-SARS-CoV-2 Spike-deltaC18 E484K (AAA) N501Y (TAT) | addgene full sequence | sequence record 431602 | Addgene NGS Result
ATGTTTGTGTTCCTCGTTCTCCTGCCCCTCGTTTCTTCCCAATGCGTGAACCTCACAACTAGAACGCAGC
TCCCACCCGCTTACACGAACTCTTTTACTCGTGGAGTATACTATCCCGATAAAGTCTTTAGGTCCAGTGT
CCTTCATTCTACTCAAGACCTTTTCCTGCCATTCTTCTCAAATGTCACCTGGTTCCATGCTATCCACGTT
TCTGGCACCAACGGAACTAAACGATTTGATAATCCCGTCTTGCCATTTAACGATGGCGTATACTTTGCCT
CAACGGAGAAGTCCAACATTATCCGGGGATGGATATTTGGCACCACCCTGGACTCCAAGACACAGTCTCT
CCTCATTGTGAACAACGCCACCAATGTCGTCATCAAAGTCTGTGAATTTCAATTTTGTAACGATCCCTTT
CTCGGGGTTTATTATCATAAGAATAACAAGTCTTGGATGGAGTCAGAGTTCCGCGTTTACAGTTCCGCTA
ACAACTGTACTTTTGAGTACGTTTCCCAACCATTTCTCATGGATCTTGAAGGGAAGCAAGGCAACTTCAA
GAATCTCCGCGAATTTGTGTTTAAGAATATAGACGGCTACTTCAAAATTTATAGCAAGCATACCCCGATA
AATCTGGTTCGGGATCTCCCTCAAGGCTTCTCCGCGTTGGAACCCCTCGTGGACTTGCCGATTGGCATCA
ACATCACCCGGTTCCAAACCCTTCTTGCCCTTCATCGAAGCTACCTCACGCCTGGCGACAGTAGTAGTGG
TTGGACAGCGGGCGCAGCAGCCTACTATGTGGGATATTTGCAACCACGCACCTTTCTTCTCAAATATAAC
GAAAACGGAACAATTACCGATGCCGTAGACTGTGCCCTCGATCCCCTGTCCGAAACTAAATGCACACTCA
AGTCCTTCACAGTTGAGAAAGGCATATACCAAACCAGTAACTTCCGCGTCCAACCCACCGAATCCATTGT
TCGATTCCCTAACATCACCAATTTGTGTCCTTTCGGTGAAGTATTTAATGCCACTCGATTTGCATCAGTT
TATGCCTGGAATCGCAAGCGAATATCAAATTGTGTTGCAGATTATAGTGTCCTGTATAATAGCGCATCAT
TCAGCACTTTTAAGTGTTATGGGGTCAGCCCTACGAAATTGAATGACTTGTGTTTTACCAACGTTTACGC
AGATTCTTTCGTCATACGCGGCGACGAAGTCCGACAGATTGCACCGGGGCAAACCGGAAAGATAGCAGAC
TATAATTATAAGTTGCCGGATGACTTCACCGGCTGCGTTATAGCATGGAACTCCAATAATCTCGATTCAA
AAGTCGGCGGCAACTATAATTATCTTTACCGCCTGTTTCGCAAGTCAAATCTGAAGCCCTTTGAACGTGA
CATCTCCACCGAAATTTATCAAGCTGGCAGCACCCCATGTAATGGAGTGAAAGGGTTTAACTGTTATTTT
CCCCTTCAATCATACGGATTTCAACCAACATATGGGGTGGGCTATCAACCATATCGGGTGGTAGTCTTGA
GCTTTGAGCTGCTCCACGCACCGGCTACAGTTTGCGGACCGAAGAAAAGCACTAACCTGGTGAAGAATAA
ATGTGTGAACTTCAACTTTAATGGGCTCACCGGAACAGGGGTGCTGACAGAATCAAACAAGAAATTTCTC
CCTTTTCAACAATTTGGTAGAGACATTGCCGATACCACAGATGCCGTCCGCGATCCGCAAACACTGGAAA
TCCTCGATATAACACCCTGTAGCTTCGGCGGGGTCAGCGTGATAACTCCCGGAACGAACACATCCAACCA
AGTGGCTGTCCTGTATCAAGATGTCAACTGTACCGAAGTCCCTGTGGCGATACACGCCGACCAACTGACA
CCCACCTGGAGAGTCTACTCAACAGGTTCCAATGTCTTTCAAACTAGAGCGGGTTGTCTCATTGGCGCTG
AGCATGTCAATAATTCATACGAATGTGATATTCCTATTGGGGCAGGAATCTGTGCGTCTTATCAAACTCA
AACGAACTCACCACGGCGCGCTCGCTCAGTAGCCAGCCAGTCCATAATCGCCTATACCATGAGTCTCGGG
GCTGAGAACTCCGTGGCTTATTCAAACAATTCCATCGCAATCCCAACTAACTTTACCATTAGCGTTACCA
CGGAAATCTTGCCCGTCAGCATGACTAAGACGAGCGTAGACTGTACGATGTATATCTGTGGGGATTCCAC
CGAGTGTAGCAACCTCTTGCTTCAATACGGGTCTTTCTGTACTCAACTCAACCGAGCATTGACCGGAATT
GCGGTCGAACAAGACAAGAATACCCAAGAGGTGTTCGCACAAGTAAAGCAAATATACAAAACGCCGCCAA
TCAAAGATTTTGGCGGGTTTAATTTTAGCCAAATACTGCCAGACCCATCTAAGCCTTCAAAACGCAGCTT
TATCGAGGATCTGCTGTTCAACAAAGTTACGTTGGCTGACGCGGGTTTCATTAAGCAGTATGGGGATTGT
TTGGGAGACATTGCGGCCCGCGACCTTATCTGTGCTCAAAAATTCAATGGGTTGACAGTTCTGCCCCCTC
TGCTCACTGATGAGATGATTGCACAGTATACATCAGCATTGTTGGCAGGAACCATTACATCCGGCTGGAC
TTTTGGCGCGGGTGCGGCCCTTCAAATACCTTTCGCTATGCAAATGGCTTACAGATTCAATGGGATTGGT
GTCACGCAAAATGTATTGTATGAAAATCAGAAGCTGATCGCTAATCAATTTAACAGCGCGATTGGCAAGA
TCCAAGATTCACTGTCAAGCACAGCGTCCGCCCTCGGCAAACTCCAAGATGTTGTGAATCAAAACGCCCA
GGCCCTGAATACCCTCGTGAAGCAACTGAGTTCTAACTTCGGCGCAATCTCCAGCGTCCTCAACGACATA
TTGTCCAGACTTGATAAGGTGGAAGCCGAGGTGCAAATTGATCGGCTCATCACAGGCAGGCTCCAGTCAC
TCCAAACTTATGTGACACAACAGTTGATCCGGGCTGCTGAGATACGAGCAAGCGCCAACCTGGCCGCCAC
TAAAATGTCAGAGTGCGTGCTCGGGCAGTCCAAACGGGTTGACTTTTGTGGCAAGGGCTATCACTTGATG
TCCTTCCCCCAATCCGCCCCACATGGAGTGGTCTTTCTCCACGTCACTTATGTCCCTGCTCAAGAGAAGA
ACTTTACGACAGCTCCAGCAATCTGTCACGATGGCAAAGCGCACTTTCCCAGGGAAGGCGTTTTCGTCAG
TAATGGCACGCATTGGTTTGTGACCCAAAGGAATTTCTATGAACCCCAAATCATAACCACTGACAATACA
TTTGTCTCAGGCAACTGTGATGTGGTCATTGGGATCGTGAACAACACGGTATATGATCCCCTGCAACCCG
AGTTGGATAGCTTCAAAGAGGAATTGGATAAATACTTTAAGAATCATACTTCACCCGATGTTGATCTCGG
GGACATATCAGGAATAAATGCAAGTGTCGTCAACATTCAGAAAGAGATTGATCGCCTTAATGAGGTCGCC
AAGAACTTGAATGAATCTTTGATCGACTTGCAAGAACTGGGCAAATACGAACAATATATTAAATGGCCCT
GGTACATTTGGTTGGGCTTTATCGCCGGACTTATAGCTATCGTTATGGTCACAATTATGTTGTGCTGTAT
GACTAGCTGTTGTTCCTGCTTGAAAGGATGTTGCAGTTGCGGATCTTGTTGTAAATAAAGGATCCTCTAG
AAGTTGTCTCCTCCTGCACTGACTGACTGATACAATCGATTTCTGGATCCGCAGGCCTAATCAACCTCTG
GATTACAAAATTTGTGAAAGATTGACTGGTATTCTTAACTATGTTGCTCCTTTTACGCTATGTGGATACG
CTGCTTTAATGCCTTTGTATCATGCTATTGCTTCCCGTATGGCTTTCATTTTCTCCTCCTTGTATAAATC
CTGGTTGCTGTCTCTTTATGAGGAGTTGTGGCCCGTTGTCAGGCAACGTGGCGTGGTGTGCACTGTGTTT
GCTGACGCAACCCCCACTGGTTGGGGCATTGCCACCACCTGTCAGCTCCTTTCCGGGACTTTCGCTTTCC
CCCTCCCTATTGCCACGGCGGAACTCATCGCCGCCTGCCTTGCCCGCTGCTGGACAGGGGCTCGGCTGTT
GGGCACTGACAATTCCGTGGTGTTGTCGGGGAAGCTGACGTCCTTTCCATGGCTGCTCGCCTGTGTTGCC
ACCTGGATTCTGCGCGGGACGTCCTTCTGCTACGTCCCTTCGGCCCTCAATCCAGCGGACCTTCCTTCCC
GCGGCCTGCTGCCGGCTCTGCGGCCTCTTCCGCGTCTTCGCCTTCGCCCTCAGACGAGTCGGATCTCCCT
TTGGGCCGCCTCCCCGCCTGTCTAGCTTGACTGACTGAGATACAGCGTACCTTCAGCTCACAGACATGAT
AAGATACATTGATGAGTTTGGACAAACCACAACTAGAATGCAGTGAAAAAAATGCTTTATTTGTGAAATT
TGTGATGCTATTGCTTTATTTGTAACCATTATAAGCTGCAATAAACAAGTTAACAACAACAATTGCATTC
ATTTTATGTTTCAGGTTCAGGGGGAGGTGTGGGAGGTTTTTTAAAGCAAGTAAAACCTCTACAAATGTGG
TATTGGCCCATCTCTATCGGTATCGTAGCATAACCCCTTGGGGCCTCTAAACGGGTCTTGAGGGGTTTTT
TGTGCCCCTCGGGCCGGATTGCTATCTACCGGCATTGGCGCAGAAAAAAATGCCTGATGCGACGCTGCGC
GTCTTATACTCCCACATATGCCAGATTCAGCAACGGATACGGCTTCCCCAACTTGCCCACTTCCATACGT
GTCCTCCTTACCAGAAATTTATCCTTAAGGTCGTCAGCTATCCTGCAGGCGATCTCTCGATTTCGATCAA
GACATTCCTTTAATGGTCTTTTCTGGACACCACTAGGGGTCAGAAGTAGTTCATCAAACTTTCTTCCCTC
CCTAATCTCATTGGTTACCTTGGGCTATCGAAACTTAATTAAGCGATCTGCATCTCAATTAGTCAGCAAC
CATAGTCCCGCCCCTAACTCCGCCCATCCCGCCCCTAACTCCGCCCAGTTCCGCCCATTCTCCGCCCCAT
CGCTGACTAATTTTTTTTATTTATGCAGAGGCCGAGGCCGCCTCGGCCTCTGAGCTATTCCAGAAGTAGT
GAGGAGGCTTTTTTGGAGGCCTAGGCTTTTGCAAAGGAGGTAGCCAACATGATTGAACAAGATGGATTGC
ACGCAGGTTCTCCCGCCGCTTGGGTGGAGAGGCTATTCGGCTATGACTGGGCACAACAGACAATCGGCTG
CTCTGATGCCGCCGTGTTCCGGCTGTCAGCGCAGGGGCGCCCGGTTCTTTTTGTCAAGACCGACCTGTCC
GGTGCCCTGAATGAACTCCAGGACGAGGCAGCGCGGCTATCGTGGCTGGCCACGACGGGCGTTCCTTGCG
CAGCTGTGCTCGACGTTGTCACTGAAGCGGGAAGGGACTGGCTGCTATTGGGCGAAGTGCCGGGGCAGGA
TCTCCTGTCATCTCACCTTGCTCCTGCCGAGAAAGTATCCATCATGGCTGATGCAATGCGGCGGCTGCAT
ACGCTTGATCCGGCTACCTGCCCATTCGACCACCAAGCGAAACATCGCATCGAGCGAGCACGTACTCGGA
TGGAAGCCGGTCTTGTCGATCAGGATGATCTGGACGAAGAGCATCAGGGGCTCGCGCCAGCCGAACTGTT
CGCCAGGCTCAAGGCGCGGATGCCCGACGGCGAGGATCTCGTCGTGACCCACGGCGATGCCTGCTTGCCG
AATATCATGGTGGAAAATGGCCGCTTTTCTGGATTCATCGACTGTGGCCGGCTGGGTGTGGCGGACCGCT
ATCAGGACATAGCGTTGGCTACCCGTGATATTGCTGAAGAGCTTGGCGGCGAATGGGCTGACCGCTTCCT
CGTGCTTTACGGTATCGCCGCTCCCGATTCGCAGCGCATCGCCTTCTATCGCCTTCTTGACGAGTTCTTC
TAGTATGTAAGCCCTGTGCCTTCTAGTTGCCAGCCATCTGTTGTTTGCCCCTCCCCCGTGCCTTCCTTGA
CCCTGGAAGGTGCCACTCCCACTGTCCTTTCCTAATAAAATGAGGAAATTGCATCGCATTGTCTGAGTAG
GTGTCATTCTATTCTGGGGGGTGGGGTGGGGCAGGACAGCAAGGGGGAGGATTGGGAAGACAATAGCAGG
CATGCTGGGGATGCGGTGGGCTCTATGGTTAATTAACCAGTCAAGTCAGCTACTTGGCGAGATCGACTTG
TCTGGGTTTCGACTACGCTCAGAATTGCGTCAGTCAAGTTCGATCTGGTCCTTGCTATTGCACCCGTTCT
CCGATTACGAGTTTCATTTAAATCATGTGAGCAAAAGGCCAGCAAAAGGCCAGGAACCGTAAAAAGGCCG
CGTTGCTGGCGTTTTTCCATAGGCTCCGCCCCCCTGACGAGCATCACAAAAATCGACGCTCAAGTCAGAG
GTGGCGAAACCCGACAGGACTATAAAGATACCAGGCGTTTCCCCCTGGAAGCTCCCTCGTGCGCTCTCCT
GTTCCGACCCTGCCGCTTACCGGATACCTGTCCGCCTTTCTCCCTTCGGGAAGCGTGGCGCTTTCTCATA
GCTCACGCTGTAGGTATCTCAGTTCGGTGTAGGTCGTTCGCTCCAAGCTGGGCTGTGTGCACGAACCCCC
CGTTCAGCCCGACCGCTGCGCCTTATCCGGTAACTATCGTCTTGAGTCCAACCCGGTAAGACACGACTTA
TCGCCACTGGCAGCAGCCACTGGTAACAGGATTAGCAGAGCGAGGTATGTAGGCGGTGCTACAGAGTTCT
TGAAGTGGTGGCCTAACTACGGCTACACTAGAAGAACAGTATTTGGTATCTGCGCTCTGCTGAAGCCAGT
TACCTTCGGAAAAAGAGTTGGTAGCTCTTGATCCGGCAAACAAACCACCGCTGGTAGCGGTGGTTTTTTT
GTTTGCAAGCAGCAGATTACGCGCAGAAAAAAAGGATCTCAAGAAGATCCTTTGATCTTTTCTACGGGGT
CTGACGCTCAGTGGAACGAAAACTCACGTTAAGGGATTTTGGTCATGAGATTATCAAAAAGGATCTTCAC
CTAGATCCTTTTAAATTAAAAATGAAGTTTTAAATCAATCTAAAGTATATATGAGTAAACTTGGTCTGAC
AGTTACCAATGCTTAATCAGTGAGGCACCTATCTCAGCGATCTGTCTATTTCGTTCATCCATAGTTGCAT
TTAAATTTCCGAACTCTCCAAGGCCCTCGTCGGAAAATCTTCAAACCTTTCGTCCGATCCATCTTGCAGG
CTACCTCTCGAACGAACTATCGCAAGTCTCTTGGCCGGCCTTGCGCCTTGGCTATTGCTTGGCAGCGCCT
ATCGCCAGGTATTACTCCAATCCCGAATATCCGAGATCGGGATCACCCGAGAGAAGTTCAACCTACATCC
TCAATCCCGATCTATCCGAGATCCGAGGAATATCGAAATCGGGGCGCGCCTGGTGTACCGAGAACGATCC
TCTCAGTGCGAGTCTCGACGATCCATATCGTTGCTTGGCAGTCAGCCAGTCGGAATCCAGCTTGGGACCC
AGGAAGTCCAATCGTCAGATATTGTACTCAAGCCTGGTCACGGCAGCGTACCGATCTGTTTAAACCTAGA
TATTGATAGTCTGATCGGTCAACGTATAATCGAGTCCTAGCTTTTGCAAACATCTATCAAGAGACAGGAT
CAGCAGGAGGCTTTCGCATGAGTATTCAACATTTCCGTGTCGCCCTTATTCCCTTTTTTGCGGCATTTTG
CCTTCCTGTTTTTGCTCACCCAGAAACGCTGGTGAAAGTAAAAGATGCTGAAGATCAGTTGGGTGCGCGA
GTGGGTTACATCGAACTGGATCTCAACAGCGGTAAGATCCTTGAGAGTTTTCGCCCCGAAGAACGCTTTC
CAATGATGAGCACTTTTAAAGTTCTGCTATGTGGCGCGGTATTATCCCGTATTGACGCCGGGCAAGAGCA
ACTCGGTCGCCGCATACACTATTCTCAGAATGACTTGGTTGAGTATTCACCAGTCACAGAAAAGCATCTT
ACGGATGGCATGACAGTAAGAGAATTATGCAGTGCTGCCATAACCATGAGTGATAACACTGCGGCCAACT
TACTTCTGACAACGATTGGAGGACCGAAGGAGCTAACCGCTTTTTTGCACAACATGGGGGATCATGTAAC
TCGCCTTGATCGTTGGGAACCGGAGCTGAATGAAGCCATACCAAACGACGAGCGTGACACCACGATGCCT
GTAGCAATGGCAACAACCTTGCGTAAACTATTAACTGGCGAACTACTTACTCTAGCTTCCCGGCAACAGT
TGATAGACTGGATGGAGGCGGATAAAGTTGCAGGACCACTTCTGCGCTCGGCCCTTCCGGCTGGCTGGTT
TATTGCTGATAAATCTGGAGCCGGTGAGCGTGGGTCTCGCGGTATCATTGCAGCACTGGGGCCAGATGGT
AAGCCCTCCCGTATCGTAGTTATCTACACGACGGGGAGTCAGGCAACTATGGATGAACGAAATAGACAGA
TCGCTGAGATAGGTGCCTCACTGATTAAGCATTGGTAACCGATTCTAGGTGCATTGGCGCAGAAAAAAAT
GCCTGATGCGACGCTGCGCGTCTTATACTCCCACATATGCCAGATTCAGCAACGGATACGGCTTCCCCAA
CTTGCCCACTTCCATACGTGTCCTCCTTACCAGAAATTTATCCTTAAGATCCCGAATCGTTTAAACTCGA
CTCTGGCTCTATCGAATCTCCGTCGTTTCGAGCTTACGCGAACAGCCGTGGCGCTCATTTGCTCGTCGGG
CATCGAATCTCGTCAGCTATCGTCAGCTTACCTTTTTGGCAGCGATCGCGGCTCCCGACATCTTGGACCA
TTAGCTCCACAGGTATCTTCTTCCCTCTAGTGGTCATAACAGCAGCTTCAGCTACCTCTCAATTCAAAAA
ACCCCTCAAGACCCGTTTAGAGGCCCCAAGGGGTTATGCTATCAATCGTTGCGTTACACACACAAAAAAC
CAACACACATCCATCTTCGATGGATAGCGATTTTATTATCTAACTGCTGATCGAGTGTAGCCAGATCTAG
TAATCAATTACGGGGTCATTAGTTCATAGCCCATATATGGAGTTCCGCGTTACATAACTTACGGTAAATG
GCCCGCCTGGCTGACCGCCCAACGACCCCCGCCCATTGACGTCAATAATGACGTATGTTCCCATAGTAAC
GCCAATAGGGACTTTCCATTGACGTCAATGGGTGGAGTATTTACGGTAAACTGCCCACTTGGCAGTACAT
CAAGTGTATCATATGCCAAGTACGCCCCCTATTGACGTCAATGACGGTAAATGGCCCGCCTGGCATTATG
CCCAGTACATGACCTTATGGGACTTTCCTACTTGGCAGTACATCTACGTATTAGTCATCGCTATTACCAT
GCTGATGCGGTTTTGGCAGTACATCAATGGGCGTGGATAGCGGTTTGACTCACGGGGATTTCCAAGTCTC
CACCCCATTGACGTCAATGGGAGTTTGTTTTGGCACCAAAATCAACGGGACTTTCCAAAATGTCGTAACA
ACTCCGCCCCATTGACGCAAATGGGCGGTAGGCGTGTACGGTGGGAGGTCTATATAAGCAGAGCTGGTTT
AGTGAACCGTCAGATCGCCTGGAGACGCCATCCACGCTGTTTTGACCTCCATAGAAGACACCGGGACCGA
TCCAGCCTCCCCTCGAAGCTTACATGTGGTACCGAGCTCGGATCCTGAGAACTTCAGGGTGAGTCTATGG
GACCCTTGATGTTTTCTTTCCCCTTCTTTTCTATGGTTAAGTTCATGTCATAGGAAGGGGAGAAGTAACA
GGGTACACATATTGACCAAATCAGGGTAATTTTGCATTTGTAATTTTAAAAAATGCTTTCTTCTTTTAAT
ATACTTTTTTGTTTATCTTATTTCTAATACTTTCCCTAATCTCTTTCTTTCAGGGCAATAATGATACAAT
GTATCATGCCTCTTTGCACCATTCTAAAGAATAACAGTGATAATTTCTGGGTTAAGGCAATAGCAATATT
TCTGCATATAAATATTTCTGCATATAAATTGTAACTGATGTAAGAGGTTTCATATTGCTAATAGCAGCTA
CAATCCAGCTACCATTCTGCTTTTATTTTATGGTTGGGATAAGGCTGGATTATTCTGAGTCCAAGCTAGG
CCCTTTTGCTAATCATGTTCATACCTCTTATCTTCCTCCCACAGCTCCTGGGCAACGTGCTGGTCTGTGT
GCTGGCCCATCACTTTGGCAAAGGCGGCCGCC
Features (pLannotate 1.2.2; 21 found; start..end, strand, type, name):
      1..3765    +  CDS            S: SPIKE_SARS2 - Experimental evidence at protein level: Swiss-Prot protein existence level 1. [Spike glycoprotein]: May down-regulate host tetherin (BST2) by lysosomal degradation, thereby counteracting its antiviral activity. From Severe acute respiratory syndrome coronavirus 2 (2019-nCoV) (SARS-CoV-2).
   3839..4427    +  misc_feature   WPRE: woodchuck hepatitis virus posttranscriptional regulatory element
   4480..4601    -  polyA_signal   SV40 poly(A) signal: SV40 polyadenylation signal
   4624..4693    -  CDS            large T antigen (fragment): large T antigen from SV40 (simian virus 40)
   4716..4762    +  terminator     T7 terminator: transcription terminator for bacteriophage T7 RNA polymerase
   4792..4928    +  terminator     rrnG terminator: transcription terminator from the E. coli ribosomal RNA rrnG operon (Albrechtsen et al., 1991)
   4973..5044    +  misc_feature   3' β-globin insulator: insulator downstream of the human β-globin locus (Farrell et al., 2002)
   5089..5285    +  promoter       SV40 promoter: SV40 early promoter
   5299..6090    +  CDS            neo: KKA2_KLEPN - Also known as kan, nptII. Experimental evidence at protein level: Swiss-Prot protein existence level 1. Resistance to kanamycin, neomycin, paromomycin, ribostamycin, butirosin and gentamicin B. From Klebsiella pneumoniae.
   6104..6328    +  polyA_signal   bGH poly(A) signal: bovine growth hormone polyadenylation signal
   6524..7112    -  rep_origin     ori: high-copy-number ColE1/pMB1/pBR322/pUC origin of replication
   7284..7348    -  CDS            bla(M) (fragment): β-lactamase lacking the signal sequence; bla(M); allows cytosolic expression of β-lactamase
   7858..8718    +  CDS            AmpR: β-lactamase; bla; confers resistance to ampicillin, carbenicillin, and related antibiotics
   8731..8867    +  terminator     rrnG terminator: transcription terminator from the E. coli ribosomal RNA rrnG operon (Albrechtsen et al., 1991)
   9019..9090    +  misc_feature   5' β-globin insulator: insulator upstream of the human β-globin locus (Farrell et al., 2002)
   9095..9141    -  terminator     T7 terminator: transcription terminator for bacteriophage T7 RNA polymerase
   9159..9207    -  polyA_signal   poly(A) signal: synthetic polyadenylation signal
   9288..9591    +  enhancer       CMV enhancer: human cytomegalovirus immediate early enhancer
   9664..9681    -  promoter       CMV promoter (fragment): human cytomegalovirus (CMV) immediate early promoter
   9744..9795    +  promoter       CMVd2 promoter: truncated human cytomegalovirus (CMV) immediate early promoter that yields moderately reduced expression relative to the full-length promoter
   9929..10404   +  intron         β-globin intron: internally truncated intron from human β-globin
