[The description below was written by a language model from this plasmid's Addgene catalogue record and pLannotate feature annotations shown in this document.]
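Description:
pTwist-SARS-CoV-2 Spike-deltaC18 E484K (AAA) N501Y (TAT) is a mammalian expression plasmid of about 10.5 kb built on the Twist pTwist-CMV-BetaGlobin-WPRE-Neo backbone. It encodes the SARS-CoV-2 spike glycoprotein carrying the receptor-binding-domain substitutions E484K and N501Y; the codons in parentheses in the name indicate the triplets used for each change. As the name indicates, the spike lacks its C-terminal 18 residues, which fits the annotated open reading frame of 3,765 nt, slightly shorter than full-length spike. Cytoplasmic-tail truncations of this kind are commonly used to improve spike incorporation into pseudotyped particles.

The catalogue entry lists the promoter as CAG. The feature table, however, shows a CMV enhancer with CMV promoter segments followed by a truncated human β-globin intron directly upstream of the coding sequence, matching the backbone name rather than a classic CAG arrangement. Downstream, a WPRE enhances transcript stability and expression. An SV40 polyadenylation signal lies just beyond it, although it is annotated on the opposite strand. The expression unit is flanked by β-globin insulator elements and bacterial or T7 terminators that limit read-through. A separate SV40 early promoter–neo–bGH poly(A) cassette allows G418 selection in mammalian cells. In E. coli the plasmid is maintained at high copy through a ColE1/pUC-type origin and selected with ampicillin via AmpR.

The stated purpose is supplying this variant spike in trans for pseudovirus production, and the associated study concerns SARS-CoV-2 escape from vaccine-induced humoral immunity.
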