Addgene plasmid #212354: pTwist-SARS-CoV-2 Spike-deltaC18 E484K (AAA) N501Y (TAT)
Purpose: Encodes SARS-CoV-2 spike E484K, N501Y for pseudovirus production
Depositing lab: Alejandro Balazs. Depositing organization: Massachusetts General Hospital. Publication: Ongoing evolution of SARS-CoV-2 drives escape from mRNA vaccine-induced humoral immunity. Roederer AL, Cao Y, Denis KS, Sheehan ML, Li CJ, Lam EC, Gregory DJ, Poznansky MC, Iafrate AJ, Canaday DH, Gravenstein S, Garcia-Beltran WF, Balazs AB. medRxiv [Preprint]. 2024 Mar 7:2024.03.05.24303815. doi: 10.1101/2024.03.05.24303815. PubMed 38496628.
Backbone
  Vector backbone: pTwist-CMV-BetaGlobin-WPRE-Neo
  Backbone manufacturer: Twist
  Vector type: Mammalian Expression
Growth in bacteria
  Bacterial resistance: Ampicillin, 100 μg/mL
  Growth temperature: 37°C
  Growth strain: DH5alpha
  Copy number: High Copy
Gene/Insert
  Gene/Insert name: SARS-CoV-2 Spike E484K, N501Y
  Species: Severe acute respiratory syndrome coronavirus 2
  Mutation: E484K, N501Y
  Entrez Gene: S (a.k.a. GU280_gp02, spike glycoprotein)
  Promoter: CAG
  Cloning method: Ligation Independent Cloning
Terms and licenses: Academic/Nonprofit Terms; Industry Terms: Not Available to Industry
Depositor comments: Please visit https://www.medrxiv.org/content/10.1101/2024.03.05.24303815v1 for medRxiv preprint.
How to cite: pTwist-SARS-CoV-2 Spike-deltaC18 E484K (AAA) N501Y (TAT) was a gift from Alejandro Balazs (Addgene plasmid # 212354 ; http://n2t.net/addgene:212354 ; RRID:Addgene_212354)
